>Addgene plasmid #237163 | DGKb-NanoLuc Fusion Vector | depositor full sequence | sequence record 470503 | DGKb-NanoLuc Fusion Vector sequence 7019 bps
TCAATATTGGCCATTAGCCATATTATTCATTGGTTATATAGCATAAATCAATATTGGCTATTGGCCATTG
CATACGTTGTATCTATATCATAATATGTACATTTATATTGGCTCATGTCCAATATGACCGCCATGTTGGC
ATTGATTATTGACTAGTTATTAATAGTAATCAATTACGGGGTCATTAGTTCATAGCCCATATATGGAGTT
CCGCGTTACATAACTTACGGTAAATGGCCCGCCTGGCTGACCGCCCAACGACCCCCGCCCATTGACGTCA
ATAATGACGTATGTTCCCATAGTAACGCCAATAGGGACTTTCCATTGACGTCAATGGGTGGAGTATTTAC
GGTAAACTGCCCACTTGGCAGTACATCAAGTGTATCATATGCCAAGTCCGCCCCCTATTGACGTCAATGA
CGGTAAATGGCCCGCCTGGCATTATGCCCAGTACATGACCTTACGGGACTTTCCTACTTGGCAGTACATC
TACGTATTAGTCATCGCTATTACCATGGTGATGCGGTTTTGGCAGTACACCAATGGGCGTGGATAGCGGT
TTGACTCACGGGGATTTCCAAGTCTCCACCCCATTGACGTCAATGGGAGTTTGTTTTGGCACCAAAATCA
ACGGGACTTTCCAAAATGTCGTAATAACCCCGCCCCGTTGACGCAAATGGGCGGTAGGCGTGTACGGTGG
GAGGTCTATATAAGCAGAGCTGGTTTAGTGAACCGTCAGATCACTAGAAGCTTTATTGCGGTAGTTTATC
ACAGTTAAATTGCTAACGCAGTCAGTGCTTCTGACACAACAGTCTCGAACTTAAGCTGCAGAAGTTGGTC
GTGAGGCACTGGGCAGGTAAGTATCAAGGTTACAAGACAGGTTTAAGGAGACCAATAGAAACTGGGCTTG
TCGAGACAGAGAAGACTCTTGCGTTTCTGATAGGCACCTATTGGTCTTACTGACATCCACTTTGCCTTTC
TCTCCACAGGTGTCCACTCCCAGTTCAATTACAGCTCTTAAGGCTAGAGTATTAATACGACTCACTATAG
GGCTAGCGATCGCC
[2412 nt withheld, positions 1065-3476]
GTTTCTCTCGGCTCGAGCGGCGTCTTCACACTCGAAGATTTCGTTGGGGACTGGCGACAGACAGCCGGCT
ACAACCTGGACCAAGTCCTTGAACAGGGAGGTGTGTCCAGTTTGTTTCAGAATCTCGGGGTGTCCGTAAC
TCCGATCCAAAGGATTGTCCTGAGCGGTGAAAATGGGCTGAAGATCGACATCCATGTCATCATCCCGTAT
GAAGGTCTGAGCGGCGACCAAATGGGCCAGATCGAAAAAATTTTTAAGGTGGTGTACCCTGTGGATGATC
ATCACTTTAAGGTGATCCTGCACTATGGCACACTGGTAATCGACGGGGTTACGCCGAACATGATCGACTA
TTTCGGACGGCCGTATGAAGGCATCGCCGTGTTCGACGGCAAAAAGATCACTGTAACAGGGACCCTGTGG
AACGGCAACAAAATTATCGACGAGCGCCTGATCAACCCCGACGGCTCCCTGCTGTTCCGAGTAACCATCA
ACGGAGTGACCGGCTGGCGGCTGTGCGAACGCATTCTGGCGTAAGGCCGCGACTCTAGAGTCGACCTGCA
GGCATGCAAGCTGATCCGGCTGCTAACAAAGCCCGAAAGGAAGCTGAGTTGGCTGCTGCCACCGCTGAGC
AATAACTAGCATAACCCCTTGGGGCGGCCGCTTCGAGCAGACATGATAAGATACATTGATGAGTTTGGAC
AAACCACAACTAGAATGCAGTGAAAAAAATGCTTTATTTGTGAAATTTGTGATGCTATTGCTTTATTTGT
AACCATTATAAGCTGCAATAAACAAGTTAACAACAACAATTGCATTCATTTTATGTTTCAGGTTCAGGGG
GAGATGTGGGAGGTTTTTTTAAGCAAGTAAAACCTCTACAAATGTGGTAAAATCGAATTTTAACAAAATA
TTAACGCTTACAATTTCCTGATGCGGTATTTTCTCCTTACGCATCTGTGCGGTATTTCACACCGCATACG
CGGATCTGCGCAGCACCATGGCCTGAAATAACCTCTGAAAGAGGAACTTGGTTAGGTACCTTCTGAGGCG
GAAAGAACCAGCTGTGGAATGTGTGTCAGTTAGGGTGTGGAAAGTCCCCAGGCTCCCCAGCAGGCAGAAG
TATGCAAAGCATGCATCTCAATTAGTCAGCAACCAGGTGTGGAAAGTCCCCAGGCTCCCCAGCAGGCAGA
AGTATGCAAAGCATGCATCTCAATTAGTCAGCAACCATAGTCCCGCCCCTAACTCCGCCCATCCCGCCCC
TAACTCCGCCCAGTTCCGCCCATTCTCCGCCCCATGGCTGACTAATTTTTTTTATTTATGCAGAGGCCGA
GGCCGCCTCGGCCTCTGAGCTATTCCAGAAGTAGTGAGGAGGCTTTTTTGGAGGCCTAGGCTTTTGCAAA
AAGCTTAATTAACTGTTGACAATTAATCATCGGCATAGTATATCGGCATAGTATAATACGACAAGGTGAG
GAACTAAACCCAGGAGGCAGATCATGATTGAACAAGATGGATTGCACGCAGGTTCTCCGGCCGCTTGGGT
GGAGAGGCTATTCGGCTATGACTGGGCACAACAGACAATCGGCTGCTCTGATGCCGCCGTGTTCCGGCTG
TCAGCGCAGGGGCGCCCGGTTCTTTTTGTCAAGACCGACCTGTCCGGTGCCCTGAATGAACTGCAGGACG
AGGCAGCGCGGCTATCGTGGCTGGCCACGACGGGCGTTCCTTGCGCAGCTGTGCTCGACGTTGTCACTGA
AGCGGGAAGGGACTGGCTGCTATTGGGCGAAGTGCCGGGGCAGGATCTCCTGTCATCTCACCTTGCTCCT
GCCGAGAAAGTATCCATCATGGCTGATGCAATGCGGCGGCTGCATACGCTTGATCCGGCTACCTGCCCAT
TCGACCACCAAGCGAAACATCGCATCGAGCGAGCACGTACTCGGATGGAAGCCGGTCTTGTCGATCAGGA
TGATCTGGACGAAGAGCATCAGGGGCTCGCGCCAGCCGAACTGTTCGCCAGGCTCAAGGCGCGCATGCCC
GACGGCGAGGATCTCGTCGTGACCCATGGCGATGCCTGCTTGCCGAATATCATGGTGGAAAATGGCCGCT
TTTCTGGATTCATCGACTGTGGCCGGCTGGGTGTGGCGGACCGCTATCAGGACATAGCGTTGGCTACCCG
TGATATTGCTGAAGAGCTTGGCGGCGAATGGGCTGACCGCTTCCTCGTGCTTTACGGTATCGCCGCTCCC
GATTCGCAGCGCATCGCCTTCTATCGCCTTCTTGACGAGTTCTTCTGAGCGGGACTCTGGGGTTCGAAAT
GACCGACCAAGCGACGCCCAACCTGCCATCACGATGGCCGCAATAAAATATCTTTATTTTCATTACATCT
GTGTGTTGGTTTTTTGTGTGAATCGATAGCGATAAGGATCCGCTCATGCGATGATAAGCTGTCAAACATG
AGAATTACAACTTATATCGTATGGGGCTGACTTCAGGTGCTACATTTGAAGAGATAAATTGCACTGAAAT
CTAGAAATATTTTATCTGATTAATAAGATGATCTTCTTGAGATCGTTTTGGTCTGCGCGTAATCTCTTGC
TCTGAAAACGAAAAAACCGCCTTGCAGGGCGGTTTTTCGAAGGTTCTCTGAGCTACCAACTCTTTGAACC
GAGGTAACTGGCTTGGAGGAGCGCAGTCACCAAAACTTGTCCTTTCAGTTTAGCCTTAACCGGCGCATGA
CTTCAAGACTAACTCCTCTAAATCAATTACCAGTGGCTGCTGCCAGTGGTGCTTTTGCATGTCTTTCCGG
GTTGGACTCAAGACGATAGTTACCGGATAAGGCGCAGCGGTCGGACTGAACGGGGGGTTCGTGCATACAG
TCCAGCTTGGAGCGAACTGCCTACCCGGAACTGAGTGTCAGGCGTGGAATGAGACAAACGCGGCCATAAC
AGCGGAATGACACCGGTAAACCGAAAGGCAGGAACAGGAGAGCGCACGAGGGAGCCGCCAGGGGGAAACG
CCTGGTATCTTTATAGTCCTGTCGGGTTTCGCCACCACTGATTTGAGCGTCAGATTTCGTGATGCTTGTC
AGGGGGGCGGAGCCTATGGAAAAACGGCTTTGCCGCGGCCCTCTCACTTCCCTGTTAAGTATCTTCCTGG
CATCTTCCAGGAAATCTCCGCCCCGTTCGTAAGCCATTTCCGCTCGCCGCAGTCGAACGACCGAGCGTAG
CGAGTCAGTGAGCGAGGAAGCGGAATATATCCTGTATCACATATTCTGCTGACGCACCGGTGCAGCCTTT
TTTCTCCTGCCACATGAAGCACTTCACTGACACCCTCATCAGTGCCAACATAGTAAGCCAGTATACACTC
CGCTAGCGCTGATGTCCGGCGGTGCTTTTGCCGTTACGCACCACCCCGTCATGAGATTACGCGTTTTAGC
GGTGCGTACAATTAAGGGATTATGGTAAATCCACTTACTGTCTGCCCTCGTAGCCATCGAGATAAACCGC
AGTACTCCGGCCACGATGCGTCCGGCGTAGAGGATCGAGATCT
Features (pLannotate 1.2.2; 23 found; start..end, strand, type, name):
    140..517     +  enhancer       CMV enhancer: human cytomegalovirus immediate early enhancer
    519..718     +  promoter       CMV promoter: human cytomegalovirus (CMV) immediate early promoter
    857..989     +  intron         chimeric intron: chimera between introns from human β-globin and immunoglobulin heavy chain genes
   1033..1051    +  promoter       T7 promoter: promoter for bacteriophage T7 RNA polymerase
   1065..3476    +  CDS            DGKB (sequence withheld): DGKB_HUMAN - Also known as DAGK2, KIAA0718. Experimental evidence at protein level: Swiss-Prot protein existence level 1. [Isoform 2]: Does not associate with membranes but has a diacylglycerol kinase activity. From Homo sapiens (Human).
   3498..4010    +  CDS            Nluc: NanoLuc® luciferase human codon-optimized
   4019..4048    +  misc_feature   MCS (fragment): pUC18/19 multiple cloning site
   4055..4104    +  CDS            SET1 (fragment): solubility-enhancement tag derived from T7 phage gene 10B
   4112..4131    +  terminator     T7 terminator (fragment): transcription terminator for bacteriophage T7 RNA polymerase
   4153..4274    -  polyA_signal   SV40 poly(A) signal: SV40 polyadenylation signal
   4297..4365    -  CDS            large T antigen (fragment): large T antigen from SV40 (simian virus 40)
   4370..4402    +  rep_origin     M13 ori (fragment): M13 bacteriophage origin of replication; arrow indicates direction of (+) strand synthesis
   4403..4454    -  misc_feature   bom (fragment): basis of mobility region from pBR322
   4519..4876    +  promoter       SV40 promoter: SV40 enhancer and early promoter
   4891..4938    +  promoter       EM7 promoter: synthetic bacterial promoter&nbsp
   4970..5761    +  CDS            neo: KKA2_KLEPN - Also known as kan, nptII. Experimental evidence at protein level: Swiss-Prot protein existence level 1. Resistance to kanamycin, neomycin, paromomycin, ribostamycin, butirosin and gentamicin B. From Klebsiella pneumoniae.
   5828..5876    +  polyA_signal   poly(A) signal: synthetic polyadenylation signal
   5905..5921    -  promoter       tet promoter (fragment): E. coli promoter for tetracycline efflux protein gene
   6033..6578    +  rep_origin     p15A ori: Plasmids containing the medium-copy-number p15A origin of replication can be propagated in E. coli cells that contain a second plasmid with the ColE1 origin.
   6666..6721    +  rep_origin     RSF ori (fragment): Plasmids containing the RSF 1030 origin of replication can be propagated in E. coli cells that contain additional plasmids with compatible origins.
   6820..6846    -  misc_feature   bom (fragment): basis of mobility region from pBR322
   6840..6887    -  mobile_element IS1 (fragment): prokaryotic transposable element IS1
   6895..6966    +  misc_feature   cer region (fragment): ColE1-derived recombination site that helps to maintain plasmids as monomers
