>Addgene plasmid #237163 | DGKb-NanoLuc Fusion Vector | addgene full sequence | sequence record 486652 | Addgene NGS Result
[1158 nt withheld, positions 1-1158]
GTTTCTCTCGGCTCGAGCGGCGTCTTCACACTCGAAGATTTCGTTGGGGACTGGCGACAGACAGCCGGCT
ACAACCTGGACCAAGTCCTTGAACAGGGAGGTGTGTCCAGTTTGTTTCAGAATCTCGGGGTGTCCGTAAC
TCCGATCCAAAGGATTGTCCTGAGCGGTGAAAATGGGCTGAAGATCGACATCCATGTCATCATCCCGTAT
GAAGGTCTGAGCGGCGACCAAATGGGCCAGATCGAAAAAATTTTTAAGGTGGTGTACCCTGTGGATGATC
ATCACTTTAAGGTGATCCTGCACTATGGCACACTGGTAATCGACGGGGTTACGCCGAACATGATCGACTA
TTTCGGACGGCCGTATGAAGGCATCGCCGTGTTCGACGGCAAAAAGATCACTGTAACAGGGACCCTGTGG
AACGGCAACAAAATTATCGACGAGCGCCTGATCAACCCCGACGGCTCCCTGCTGTTCCGAGTAACCATCA
ACGGAGTGACCGGCTGGCGGCTGTGCGAACGCATTCTGGCGTAAGGCCGCGACTCTAGAGTCGACCTGCA
GGCATGCAAGCTGATCCGGCTGCTAACAAAGCCCGAAAGGAAGCTGAGTTGGCTGCTGCCACCGCTGAGC
AATAACTAGCATAACCCCTTGGGGCGGCCGCTTCGAGCAGACATGATAAGATACATTGATGAGTTTGGAC
AAACCACAACTAGAATGCAGTGAAAAAAATGCTTTATTTGTGAAATTTGTGATGCTATTGCTTTATTTGT
AACCATTATAAGCTGCAATAAACAAGTTAACAACAACAATTGCATTCATTTTATGTTTCAGGTTCAGGGG
GAGATGTGGGAGGTTTTTTTAAGCAAGTAAAACCTCTACAAATGTGGTAAAATCGAATTTTAACAAAATA
TTAACGCTTACAATTTCCTGATGCGGTATTTTCTCCTTACGCATCTGTGCGGTATTTCACACCGCATACG
CGGATCTGCGCAGCACCATGGCCTGAAATAACCTCTGAAAGAGGAACTTGGTTAGGTACCTTCTGAGGCG
GAAAGAACCAGCTGTGGAATGTGTGTCAGTTAGGGTGTGGAAAGTCCCCAGGCTCCCCAGCAGGCAGAAG
TATGCAAAGCATGCATCTCAATTAGTCAGCAACCAGGTGTGGAAAGTCCCCAGGCTCCCCAGCAGGCAGA
AGTATGCAAAGCATGCATCTCAATTAGTCAGCAACCATAGTCCCGCCCCTAACTCCGCCCATCCCGCCCC
TAACTCCGCCCAGTTCCGCCCATTCTCCGCCCCATGGCTGACTAATTTTTTTTATTTATGCAGAGGCCGA
GGCCGCCTCGGCCTCTGAGCTATTCCAGAAGTAGTGAGGAGGCTTTTTTGGAGGCCTAGGCTTTTGCAAA
AAGCTTAATTAACTGTTGACAATTAATCATCGGCATAGTATATCGGCATAGTATAATACGACAAGGTGAG
GAACTAAACCCAGGAGGCAGATCATGATTGAACAAGATGGATTGCACGCAGGTTCTCCGGCCGCTTGGGT
GGAGAGGCTATTCGGCTATGACTGGGCACAACAGACAATCGGCTGCTCTGATGCCGCCGTGTTCCGGCTG
TCAGCGCAGGGGCGCCCGGTTCTTTTTGTCAAGACCGACCTGTCCGGTGCCCTGAATGAACTGCAGGACG
AGGCAGCGCGGCTATCGTGGCTGGCCACGACGGGCGTTCCTTGCGCAGCTGTGCTCGACGTTGTCACTGA
AGCGGGAAGGGACTGGCTGCTATTGGGCGAAGTGCCGGGGCAGGATCTCCTGTCATCTCACCTTGCTCCT
GCCGAGAAAGTATCCATCATGGCTGATGCAATGCGGCGGCTGCATACGCTTGATCCGGCTACCTGCCCAT
TCGACCACCAAGCGAAACATCGCATCGAGCGAGCACGTACTCGGATGGAAGCCGGTCTTGTCGATCAGGA
TGATCTGGACGAAGAGCATCAGGGGCTCGCGCCAGCCGAACTGTTCGCCAGGCTCAAGGCGCGCATGCCC
GACGGCGAGGATCTCGTCGTGACCCATGGCGATGCCTGCTTGCCGAATATCATGGTGGAAAATGGCCGCT
TTTCTGGATTCATCGACTGTGGCCGGCTGGGTGTGGCGGACCGCTATCAGGACATAGCGTTGGCTACCCG
TGATATTGCTGAAGAGCTTGGCGGCGAATGGGCTGACCGCTTCCTCGTGCTTTACGGTATCGCCGCTCCC
GATTCGCAGCGCATCGCCTTCTATCGCCTTCTTGACGAGTTCTTCTGAGCGGGACTCTGGGGTTCGAAAT
GACCGACCAAGCGACGCCCAACCTGCCATCACGATGGCCGCAATAAAATATCTTTATTTTCATTACATCT
GTGTGTTGGTTTTTTGTGTGAATCGATAGCGATAAGGATCCGCTCATGCGATGATAAGCTGTCAAACATG
AGAATTACAACTTATATCGTATGGGGCTGACTTCAGGTGCTACATTTGAAGAGATAAATTGCACTGAAAT
CTAGAAATATTTTATCTGATTAATAAGATGATCTTCTTGAGATCGTTTTGGTCTGCGCGTAATCTCTTGC
TCTGAAAACGAAAAAACCGCCTTGCAGGGCGGTTTTTCGAAGGTTCTCTGAGCTACCAACTCTTTGAACC
GAGGTAACTGGCTTGGAGGAGCGCAGTCACCAAAACTTGTCCTTTCAGTTTAGCCTTAACCGGCGCATGA
CTTCAAGACTAACTCCTCTAAATCAATTACCAGTGGCTGCTGCCAGTGGTGCTTTTGCATGTCTTTCCGG
GTTGGACTCAAGACGATAGTTACCGGATAAGGCGCAGCGGTCGGACTGAACGGGGGGTTCGTGCATACAG
TCCAGCTTGGAGCGAACTGCCTACCCGGAACTGAGTGTCAGGCGTGGAATGAGACAAACGCGGCCATAAC
AGCGGAATGACACCGGTAAACCGAAAGGCAGGAACAGGAGAGCGCACGAGGGAGCCGCCAGGGGGAAACG
CCTGGTATCTTTATAGTCCTGTCGGGTTTCGCCACCACTGATTTGAGCGTCAGATTTCGTGATGCTTGTC
AGGGGGGCGGAGCCTATGGAAAAACGGCTTTGCCGCGGCCCTCTCACTTCCCTGTTAAGTATCTTCCTGG
CATCTTCCAGGAAATCTCCGCCCCGTTCGTAAGCCATTTCCGCTCGCCGCAGTCGAACGACCGAGCGTAG
CGAGTCAGTGAGCGAGGAAGCGGAATATATCCTGTATCACATATTCTGCTGACGCACCGGTGCAGCCTTT
TTTCTCCTGCCACATGAAGCACTTCACTGACACCCTCATCAGTGCCAACATAGTAAGCCAGTATACACTC
CGCTAGCGCTGATGTCCGGCGGTGCTTTTGCCGTTACGCACCACCCCGTCATGAGATTACGCGTTTTAGC
GGTGCGTACAATTAAGGGATTATGGTAAATCCACTTACTGTCTGCCCTCGTAGCCATCGAGATAAACCGC
AGTACTCCGGCCACGATGCGTCCGGCGTAGAGGATCGAGATCTTCAATATTGGCCATTAGCCATATTATT
CATTGGTTATATAGCATAAATCAATATTGGCTATTGGCCATTGCATACGTTGTATCTATATCATAATATG
TACATTTATATTGGCTCATGTCCAATATGACCGCCATGTTGGCATTGATTATTGACTAGTTATTAATAGT
AATCAATTACGGGGTCATTAGTTCATAGCCCATATATGGAGTTCCGCGTTACATAACTTACGGTAAATGG
CCCGCCTGGCTGACCGCCCAACGACCCCCGCCCATTGACGTCAATAATGACGTATGTTCCCATAGTAACG
CCAATAGGGACTTTCCATTGACGTCAATGGGTGGAGTATTTACGGTAAACTGCCCACTTGGCAGTACATC
AAGTGTATCATATGCCAAGTCCGCCCCCTATTGACGTCAATGACGGTAAATGGCCCGCCTGGCATTATGC
CCAGTACATGACCTTACGGGACTTTCCTACTTGGCAGTACATCTACGTATTAGTCATCGCTATTACCATG
GTGATGCGGTTTTGGCAGTACACCAATGGGCGTGGATAGCGGTTTGACTCACGGGGATTTCCAAGTCTCC
ACCCCATTGACGTCAATGGGAGTTTGTTTTGGCACCAAAATCAACGGGACTTTCCAAAATGTCGTAATAA
CCCCGCCCCGTTGACGCAAATGGGCGGTAGGCGTGTACGGTGGGAGGTCTATATAAGCAGAGCTGGTTTA
GTGAACCGTCAGATCACTAGAAGCTTTATTGCGGTAGTTTATCACAGTTAAATTGCTAACGCAGTCAGTG
CTTCTGACACAACAGTCTCGAACTTAAGCTGCAGAAGTTGGTCGTGAGGCACTGGGCAGGTAAGTATCAA
GGTTACAAGACAGGTTTAAGGAGACCAATAGAAACTGGGCTTGTCGAGACAGAGAAGACTCTTGCGTTTC
TGATAGGCACCTATTGGTCTTACTGACATCCACTTTGCCTTTCTCTCCACAGGTGTCCACTCCCAGTTCA
ATTACAGCTCTTAAGGCTAGAGTATTAATACGACTCACTATAGGGCTAGCGATCGCC
[1239 nt withheld, positions 5766-7004]
Features (pLannotate 1.2.2; 23 found; start..end, strand, type, name):
   1180..1692    +  CDS            Nluc: NanoLuc® luciferase human codon-optimized
   1701..1730    +  misc_feature   MCS (fragment): pUC18/19 multiple cloning site
   1737..1786    +  CDS            SET1 (fragment): solubility-enhancement tag derived from T7 phage gene 10B
   1794..1813    +  terminator     T7 terminator (fragment): transcription terminator for bacteriophage T7 RNA polymerase
   1835..1956    -  polyA_signal   SV40 poly(A) signal: SV40 polyadenylation signal
   1979..2047    -  CDS            large T antigen (fragment): large T antigen from SV40 (simian virus 40)
   2052..2084    +  rep_origin     M13 ori (fragment): M13 bacteriophage origin of replication; arrow indicates direction of (+) strand synthesis
   2085..2136    -  misc_feature   bom (fragment): basis of mobility region from pBR322
   2201..2558    +  promoter       SV40 promoter: SV40 enhancer and early promoter
   2573..2620    +  promoter       EM7 promoter: synthetic bacterial promoter&nbsp
   2652..3443    +  CDS            neo: KKA2_KLEPN - Also known as kan, nptII. Experimental evidence at protein level: Swiss-Prot protein existence level 1. Resistance to kanamycin, neomycin, paromomycin, ribostamycin, butirosin and gentamicin B. From Klebsiella pneumoniae.
   3510..3558    +  polyA_signal   poly(A) signal: synthetic polyadenylation signal
   3587..3603    -  promoter       tet promoter (fragment): E. coli promoter for tetracycline efflux protein gene
   3715..4260    +  rep_origin     p15A ori: Plasmids containing the medium-copy-number p15A origin of replication can be propagated in E. coli cells that contain a second plasmid with the ColE1 origin.
   4348..4403    +  rep_origin     RSF ori (fragment): Plasmids containing the RSF 1030 origin of replication can be propagated in E. coli cells that contain additional plasmids with compatible origins.
   4502..4528    -  misc_feature   bom (fragment): basis of mobility region from pBR322
   4522..4569    -  mobile_element IS1 (fragment): prokaryotic transposable element IS1
   4577..4648    +  misc_feature   cer region (fragment): ColE1-derived recombination site that helps to maintain plasmids as monomers
   4841..5218    +  enhancer       CMV enhancer: human cytomegalovirus immediate early enhancer
   5220..5419    +  promoter       CMV promoter: human cytomegalovirus (CMV) immediate early promoter
   5558..5690    +  intron         chimeric intron: chimera between introns from human β-globin and immunoglobulin heavy chain genes
   5734..5752    +  promoter       T7 promoter: promoter for bacteriophage T7 RNA polymerase
   5766..1158    +  CDS            DGKB (across the origin) (sequence withheld): DGKB_HUMAN - Also known as DAGK2, KIAA0718. Experimental evidence at protein level: Swiss-Prot protein existence level 1. [Isoform 2]: Does not associate with membranes but has a diacylglycerol kinase activity. From Homo sapiens (Human).
