>Addgene plasmid #237163 | DGKb-NanoLuc Fusion Vector Sequencing Result | analyzer sequence | sequence record 474698
TCAATATTGGCCATTAGCCATATTATTCATTGGTTATATAGCATAAATCAATATTGGCTATTGGCCATTG
CATACGTTGTATCTATATCATAATATGTACATTTATATTGGCTCATGTCCAATATGACCGCCATGTTGGC
ATTGATTATTGACTAGTTATTAATAGTAATCAATTACGGGGTCATTAGTTCATAGCCCATATATGGAGTT
CCGCGTTACATAACTTACGGTAAATGGCCCGCCTGGCTGACCGCCCAACGACCCCCGCCCATTGACGTCA
ATAATGACGTATGTTCCCATAGTAACGCCAATAGGGACTTTCCATTGACGTCAATGGGTGGAGTATTTAC
GGTAAACTGCCCACTTGGCAGTACATCAAGTGTATCATATGCCAAGTCCGCCCCCTATTGACGTCAATGA
CGGTAAATGGCCCGCCTGGCATTATGCCCAGTACATGACCTTACGGGACTTTCCTACTTGGCAGTACATC
TACGTATTAGTCATCGCTATTACCATGGTGATGCGGTTTTGGCAGTACACCAATGGGCGTGGATAGCGGT
TTGACTCACGGGGATTTCCAAGTCTCCACCCCATTGACGTCAATGGGAGTTTGTTTTGGCACCAAAATCA
ACGGGACTTTCCAAAATGTCGTAATAACCCCGCCCCGTTGACGCAAATGGGCGGTAGGCGTGTACGGTGG
GAGGTCTATATAAGCAGAGCTGGTTTAGTGAACCGTCAGATCACTAGAAGCTTTATTGCGGTAGTTTATC
ACAGTTAAATTGCTAACGCAGTCAGTGCTTCTGACACAACAGTCTCGAACTTAAGCTGCAGAAGTTGGTC
GTGAGGCACTGGGCAGGTAAGTATCAAGGTTACAAGACAGGTTTAAGGAGACCAATAGAAACTGGGCTTG
TCGAGACAGAGAAGACTCTTGCGTTTCTGATAGGCACCTATTGGTCTTACTGACATCCACTTTGCCTTTC
TCTCCACAGGTGTCCACTCCCAGTTCAATTACAGCTCTTAAGGCTAGAGTATTAATACGACTCACTATAG
GGCTAGCGATCGCC
[780 nt withheld, positions 1065-1844]
GTTTCTCTCGGCTCGAGCGGCGTCTTCACACTCGAAGATTTCGTTGGGGACTGGCGACAGACAGCCGGCT
ACAACCTGGACCAAGTCCTTGAACAGGGAGGTGTGTCCAGTTTGTTTCAGAATCTCGGGGTGTCCGTAAC
TCCGATCCAAAGGATTGTCCTGAGCGGTGAAAATGGGCTGAAGATCGACATCCATGTCATCATCCCGTAT
GAAGGTCTGAGCGGCGACCAAATGGGCCAGATCGAAAAAATTTTTAAGGTGGTGTACCCTGTGGATGATC
ATCACTTTAAGGTGATCCTGCACTATGGCACACTGGTAATCGACGGGGTTACGCCGAACATGATCGACTA
TTTCGGACGGCCGTATGAAGGCATCGCCGTGTTCGACGGCAAAAAGATCACTGTAACAGGGACCCTGTGG
AACGGCAACAAAATTATCGACGAGCGCCTGATCAACCCCGACGGCTCCCTGCTGTTCCGAGTAACCATCA
ACGGAGTGACCGGCTGGCGGCTGTGCGAACGCATTCTGGCGTAAGGCCGCGACTCTAGAGTCGACCTGCA
GGCATGCAAGCTGATCCGGCTGCTAACAAAGCCCGAAAGGAAGCTGAGTTGGCTGCTGCCACCGCTGAGC
AATAACTAGCATAACCCCTTGGGGCGGCCGCTTCGAGCAGACATGATAAGATACATTGATGAGTTTGGAC
AAACCACAACTAGAATGCAGTGAAAAAAATGCTTTATTTGTGAAATTTGTGATGCTATTGCTTTATTTGT
AACCATTATAAGCTGCAATAAACAAGTTAACAACAACAATTGCATTCATTTTATGTTTCAGGTTCAGGGG
GAGATGTGGGAGGTTTTTTTAAGCAAGTAAAACCTCTACAAATGTGGTAAAATCGAATTTTAACAAAATA
TTAACGCTTACAATTTCCTGATGCGGTATTTTCTCCTTACGCATCTGTGCGGTATTTCACACCGCATACG
CGGATCTGCGCAGCACCATGGCCTGAAATAACCTCTGAAAGAGGAACTTGGTTAGGTACCTTCTGAGGCG
GAAAGAACCAGCTGTGGAATGTGTGTCAGTTAGGGTGTGGAAAGTCCCCAGGCTCCCCAGCAGGCAGAAG
TATGCAAAGCATGCATCTCAATTAGTCAGCAACCAGGTGTGGAAAGTCCCCAGGCTCCCCAGCAGGCAGA
AGTATGCAAAGCATGCATCTCAATTAGTCAGCAACCATAGTCCCGCCCCTAACTCCGCCCATCCCGCCCC
TAACTCCGCCCAGTTCCGCCCATTCTCCGCCCCATGGCTGACTAATTTTTTTTATTTATGCAGAGGCCGA
GGCCGCCTCGGCCTCTGAGCTATTCCAGAAGTAGTGAGGAGGCTTTTTTGGAGGCCTAGGCTTTTGCAAA
AAGCTTAATTAACTGTTGACAATTAATCATCGGCATAGTATATCGGCATAGTATAATACGACAAGGTGAG
GAACTAAACCCAGGAGGCAGATCATGATTGAACAAGATGGATTGCACGCAGGTTCTCCGGCCGCTTGGGT
GGAGAGGCTATTCGGCTATGACTGGGCACAACAGACAATCGGCTGCTCTGATGCCGCCGTGTTCCGGCTG
TCAGCGCAGGGGCGCCCGGTTCTTTTTGTCAAGACCGACCTGTCCGGTGCCCTGAATGAACTGCAGGACG
AGGCAGCGCGGCTATCGTGGCTGGCCACGACGGGCGTTCCTTGCGCAGCTGTGCTCGACGTTGTCACTGA
AGCGGGAAGGGACTGGCTGCTATTGGGCGAAGTGCCGGGGCAGGATCTCCTGTCATCTCACCTTGCTCCT
GCCGAGAAAGTATCCATCATGGCTGATGCAATGCGGCGGCTGCATACGCTTGATCCGGCTACCTGCCCAT
TCGACCACCAAGCGAAACATCGCATCGAGCGAGCACGTACTCGGATGGAAGCCGGTCTTGTCGATCAGGA
TGATCTGGACGAAGAGCATCAGGGGCTCGCGCCAGCCGAACTGTTCGCCAGGCTCAAGGCGCGCATGCCC
GACGGCGAGGATCTCGTCGTGACCCATGGCGATGCCTGCTTGCCGAATATCATGGTGGAAAATGGCCGCT
TTTCTGGATTCATCGACTGTGGCCGGCTGGGTGTGGCGGACCGCTATCAGGACATAGCGTTGGCTACCCG
TGATATTGCTGAAGAGCTTGGCGGCGAATGGGCTGACCGCTTCCTCGTGCTTTACGGTATCGCCGCTCCC
GATTCGCAGCGCATCGCCTTCTATCGCCTTCTTGACGAGTTCTTCTGAGCGGGACTCTGGGGTTCGAAAT
GACCGACCAAGCGACGCCCAACCTGCCATCACGATGGCCGCAATAAAATATCTTTATTTTCATTACATCT
GTGTGTTGGTTTTTTGTGTGAATCGATAGCGATAAGGATCCGCTCATGCGATGATAAGCTGTCAAACATG
AGAATTACAACTTATATCGTATGGGGCTGACTTCAGGTGCTACATTTGAAGAGATAAATTGCACTGAAAT
CTAGAAATATTTTATCTGATTAATAAGATGATCTTCTTGAGATCGTTTTGGTCTGCGCGTAATCTCTTGC
TCTGAAAACGAAAAAACCGCCTTGCAGGGCGGTTTTTCGAAGGTTCTCTGAGCTACCAACTCTTTGAACC
GAGGTAACTGGCTTGGAGGAGCGCAGTCACCAAAACTTGTCCTTTCAGTTTAGCCTTAACCGGCGCATGA
CTTCAAGACTAACTCCTCTAAATCAATTACCAGTGGCTGCTGCCAGTGGTGCTTTTGCATGTCTTTCCGG
GTTGGACTCAAGACGATAGTTACCGGATAAGGCGCAGCGGTCGGACTGAACGGGGGGTTCGTGCATACAG
TCCAGCTTGGAGCGAACTGCCTACCCGGAACTGAGTGTCAGGCGTGGAATGAGACAAACGCGGCCATAAC
AGCGGAATGACACCGGTAAACCGAAAGGCAGGAACAGGAGAGCGCACGAGGGAGCCGCCAGGGGGAAACG
CCTGGTATCTTTATAGTCCTGTCGGGTTTCGCCACCACTGATTTGAGCGTCAGATTTCGTGATGCTTGTC
AGGGGGGCGGAGCCTATGGAAAAACGGCTTTGCCGCGGCCCTCTCACTTCCCTGTTAAGTATCTTCCTGG
CATCTTCCAGGAAATCTCCGCCCCGTTCGTAAGCCATTTCCGCTCGCCGCAGTCGAACGACCGAGCGTAG
CGAGTCAGTGAGCGAGGAAGCGGAATATATCCTGTATCACATATTCTGCTGACGCACCGGTGCAGCCTTT
TTTCTCCTGCCACATGAAGCACTTCACTGACACCCTCATCAGTGCCAACATAGTAAGCCAGTATACACTC
CGCTAGCGCTGATGTCCGGCGGTGCTTTTGCCGTTACGCACCACCCCGTCATGAGATTACGCGTTTTAGC
GGTGCGTACAATTAAGGGATTATGGTAAATCCACTTACTGTCTGCCCTCGTAGCCATCGAGATAAACCGC
AGTACTCCGGCCACGATGCGTCCGGCGTAGAGGATCGAGATCT
Features (pLannotate 1.2.2; 23 found; start..end, strand, type, name):
    140..517     +  enhancer       CMV enhancer: human cytomegalovirus immediate early enhancer
    519..718     +  promoter       CMV promoter: human cytomegalovirus (CMV) immediate early promoter
    857..989     +  intron         chimeric intron: chimera between introns from human β-globin and immunoglobulin heavy chain genes
   1033..1051    +  promoter       T7 promoter: promoter for bacteriophage T7 RNA polymerase
   1065..1844    +  CDS            CA2 (sequence withheld): CAH2_HUMAN - Experimental evidence at protein level: Swiss-Prot protein existence level 1. Essential for bone resorption and osteoclast differentiation (By similarity). Reversible hydration of carbon dioxide. Can hydrate cyanamide to urea. Involved in the regulation of fluid secretion into the anterior chamber of the eye. Contributes to intracellular pH regulation in the duodenal upper villous epithelium during proton- coupled peptide absorption. Stimulates the chloride-bicarbonate exchange activity of SLC26A6. From Homo sapiens (Human).
   1866..2378    +  CDS            Nluc: NanoLuc® luciferase human codon-optimized
   2387..2416    +  misc_feature   MCS (fragment): pUC18/19 multiple cloning site
   2423..2472    +  CDS            SET1 (fragment): solubility-enhancement tag derived from T7 phage gene 10B
   2480..2499    +  terminator     T7 terminator (fragment): transcription terminator for bacteriophage T7 RNA polymerase
   2521..2642    -  polyA_signal   SV40 poly(A) signal: SV40 polyadenylation signal
   2665..2733    -  CDS            large T antigen (fragment): large T antigen from SV40 (simian virus 40)
   2738..2770    +  rep_origin     M13 ori (fragment): M13 bacteriophage origin of replication; arrow indicates direction of (+) strand synthesis
   2771..2822    -  misc_feature   bom (fragment): basis of mobility region from pBR322
   2887..3244    +  promoter       SV40 promoter: SV40 enhancer and early promoter
   3259..3306    +  promoter       EM7 promoter: synthetic bacterial promoter&nbsp
   3338..4129    +  CDS            neo: KKA2_KLEPN - Also known as kan, nptII. Experimental evidence at protein level: Swiss-Prot protein existence level 1. Resistance to kanamycin, neomycin, paromomycin, ribostamycin, butirosin and gentamicin B. From Klebsiella pneumoniae.
   4196..4244    +  polyA_signal   poly(A) signal: synthetic polyadenylation signal
   4273..4289    -  promoter       tet promoter (fragment): E. coli promoter for tetracycline efflux protein gene
   4401..4946    +  rep_origin     p15A ori: Plasmids containing the medium-copy-number p15A origin of replication can be propagated in E. coli cells that contain a second plasmid with the ColE1 origin.
   5034..5089    +  rep_origin     RSF ori (fragment): Plasmids containing the RSF 1030 origin of replication can be propagated in E. coli cells that contain additional plasmids with compatible origins.
   5188..5214    -  misc_feature   bom (fragment): basis of mobility region from pBR322
   5208..5255    -  mobile_element IS1 (fragment): prokaryotic transposable element IS1
   5263..5334    +  misc_feature   cer region (fragment): ColE1-derived recombination site that helps to maintain plasmids as monomers
