[The description below was written by a language model from this plasmid's Addgene catalogue record and pLannotate feature annotations shown in this document.]
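Description:
DGKb-NanoLuc Fusion Vector is a mammalian expression plasmid of about 7 kb, built on Promega's pFC32K-low Nluc CMV-Hygro Flexi backbone, that expresses human diacylglycerol kinase beta (DGKB) fused at its C terminus to NanoLuc luciferase. It is propagated in E. coli from a p15A origin, consistent with its low-copy listing, and selected with kanamycin. The resistance gene is neo (nptII), placed behind tandem SV40 early and bacterial EM7 promoters and followed by a synthetic poly(A) signal. This arrangement gives kanamycin resistance in bacteria and should in principle permit G418-type selection in mammalian cells. Although the backbone name includes "Hygro", no hygromycin resistance gene is annotated in either sequence record.

The expression cassette consists of the CMV immediate-early enhancer and promoter, a chimeric β-globin/immunoglobulin intron that promotes efficient mRNA processing, and a T7 promoter that could support in vitro transcription. These are followed by the DGKB coding sequence, a short linker and the human codon-optimized Nluc open reading frame. An SV40-derived polyadenylation region lies downstream, though it is annotated on the reverse strand. Several other short annotations (SET1, M13 ori, bom, IS1, RSF ori, tet promoter) are small fragment matches and probably not functional parts. The depositor sequence and the repository's sequencing result share the same feature order, differing by 15 nt in length and in their start coordinate.

The stated purpose is CMV-driven expression of the DGKB-NanoLuc fusion in mammalian cells. Kinase-NanoLuc fusions of this kind generally serve as bright luminescent reporters or energy-transfer donors in cell-based assays, but the record names no specific assay.
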