Addgene plasmid #237163: DGKb-NanoLuc Fusion Vector
Purpose: Express DGKB-NanoLuc(R) Fusion Protein in Mammalian Cells under a CMV promoter
Depositing lab: Promega Corporation.
Backbone
  Vector backbone: pFC32K-low Nluc CMV-Hygro Flexi(R) Vector
  Vector type: Mammalian Expression
Growth in bacteria
  Bacterial resistance: Kanamycin, 50 μg/mL
  Growth temperature: 37°C
  Growth strain: DH5alpha
  Copy number: Low Copy
Gene/Insert
  Gene/Insert name: DGKB
  Species: H. sapiens (human)
  Entrez Gene: DGKB (a.k.a. DAGK2, DGK, DGK-BETA)
  Promoter: CMV
  Tag / fusion protein: NanoLuc (R) (C terminal on backbone)
  Cloning method: Other
Terms and licenses: Academic/Nonprofit Terms; Industry Terms
How to cite: DGKb-NanoLuc Fusion Vector was a gift from Promega Corporation (Addgene plasmid # 237163)
